>Addgene plasmid #119622 | pC0.018 | addgene full sequence | sequence record 236337 | Addgene NGS Result
GTGGCTCTTCAGTGGACGAAAGGGCCTCGTGATACGCCTATTTTTATAGGTTAATGTCATGATAATAATG
GTTTCTTAGACGTCAGGTGGCACTTTTCGGGGAAATGTGCGCGGAACCCCTATTTGTTTATTTTTCTAAA
TACATTCAAATATGTATCCGCTCATGAGACAATAACCCTGATAAATGCTTCAATAATATTGAAAAAGGAA
GAGTATGCGCTCACGCAACTGGTCCAGAACCTTGACCGAACGCAGCGGTGGTAACGGCGCAGTGGCGGTT
TTCATGGCTTGTTATGACTGTTTTTTTTTGGGGTACAGTCTATGCCTCGGGCATCCAAGCAGCAAGCGCG
TTACGCCGTGGGTCGATGTTTGATGTTATGGAGCAGCAACGATGTTACGCAGCAGGGCAGTCGCCCTAAA
ACAAAGTTAAACATCATGAGGGAAGCGGTGATCGCCGAAGTATCGACTCAACTATCAGAGGTAGTTGGCG
TCATCGAGCGCCATCTCGAACCGACGTTGCTGGCCGTACATTTGTACGGCTCCGCAGTGGATGGCGGCCT
GAAGCCACACAGCGATATTGATTTGCTGGTTACGGTGACCGTAAGGCTTGATGAAACAACGCGGCGAGCT
TTGATCAACGACCTTTTGGAAACTTCGGCTTCCCCTGGAGAGAGCGAGATTCTCCGCGCTGTAGAAGTCA
CCATTGTTGTGCACGACGACATCATTCCGTGGCGTTATCCAGCTAAGCGCGAACTGCAATTTGGAGAATG
GCAGCGCAATGACATTCTTGCAGGTATCTTCGAGCCAGCCACGATCGACATTGATCTGGCTATCTTGCTG
ACAAAAGCAAGAGAACATAGCGTTGCCTTGGTAGGTCCAGCGGCGGAGGAACTCTTTGATCCGGTTCCTG
AACAGGATCTATTTGAGGCGCTAAATGAAACCTTAACGCTATGGAACTCGCCGCCCGACTGGGCTGGCGA
TGAGCGAAATGTAGTGCTTACGTTGTCCCGCATTTGGTACAGCGCAGTAACCGGCAAAATCGCGCCGAAG
GATGTCGCTGCCGACTGGGCAATGGAGCGCCTGCCGGCCCAGTATCAGCCCGTCATACTTGAAGCTAGAC
AGGCTTATCTTGGACAAGAAGAAGATCGCTTGGCCTCGCGCGCAGATCAGTTGGAAGAATTTGTCCATTA
CGTAAAAGGCGAGATCACCAAGGTAGTCGGCAAATAACTGTCAGACCAAGTTTACTCATATATACTTTAG
ATTGATTTAAAACTTCATTTTTAATTTAAAAGGATCTAGGTGAAGATCCTTTTTGATAATCTCATGACCA
AAATCCCTTAACGTGAGTTTTCGTTCCACTGAGCGTCAGACCCCGTAGAAAAGATCAAAGGATCTTCTTG
AGATCCTTTTTTTCTGCGCGTAATCTGCTGCTTGCAAACAAAAAAACCACCGCTACCAGCGGTGGTTTGT
TTGCCGGATCAAGAGCTACCAACTCTTTTTCCGAAGGTAACTGGCTTCAGCAGAGCGCAGATACCAAATA
CTGTTCTTCTAGTGTAGCCGTAGTTAGGCCACCACTTCAAGAACTCTGTAGCACCGCCTACATACCTCGC
TCTGCTAATCCTGTTACCAGTGGCTGCTGCCAGTGGCGATAAGTCGTGTCTTACCGGGTTGGACTCAAGA
CGATAGTTACCGGATAAGGCGCAGCGGTCGGGCTGAACGGGGGGTTCGTGCACACAGCCCAGCTTGGAGC
GAACGACCTACACCGAACTGAGATACCTACAGCGTGAGCTATGAGAAAGCGCCACGCTTCCCGAAGGGAG
AAAGGCGGACAGGTATCCGGTAAGCGGCAGGGTCGGAACAGGAGAGCGCACGAGGGAGCTTCCAGGGGGA
AACGCCTGGTATCTTTATAGTCCTGTCGGGTTTCGCCACCTCTGACTTGAGCGTCGATTTTTGTGATGCT
CGTCAGGGGGGCGGAGCCTATGGAAAAACGCCAGCAACGCGGCCTTTTTACGGTTCCTGGCCTTTTGCTG
GCCTTTTGCTCACATGTTCTTTCCTGCGTTATCCCCTGATTCTGTGGATAACCGTATTACCGCCTTTGAG
TGAGCTGATACCGCTCGCCGCAGCCGAACGACCGAGCGCAGCGAGTCAGTGAGCGAGGAAGCGGAAGAGC
GCCCAATACGCAAACCGCCTCTCCCCGCGCGTTGGCCGATTCATTAATCACTCTGTGGTCTCAAATGGAT
AAGAAATACTCAATAGGCTTAGCTATCGGCACAAATAGCGTCGGATGGGCGGTGATCACTGATGAATATA
AGGTTCCGTCTAAAAAGTTCAAGGTTCTGGGAAATACAGACCGCCACAGTATCAAAAAAAATCTTATAGG
GGCTCTTTTATTTGACAGTGGAGAGACAGCGGAAGCGACTCGTCTCAAACGGACAGCTCGTAGAAGGTAT
ACACGTCGGAAGAATCGTATTTGTTATCTACAGGAGATTTTTTCAAATGAGATGGCGAAAGTAGATGATA
GTTTCTTTCATCGACTTGAAGAGTCTTTTTTGGTGGAAGAAGATAAGAAGCATGAACGTCATCCTATTTT
TGGAAATATAGTAGATGAAGTTGCTTATCATGAGAAATATCCAACTATCTATCATCTGCGAAAAAAATTG
GTAGATTCTACTGATAAAGCGGATTTGCGCTTAATCTATTTGGCCTTAGCGCATATGATTAAGTTTCGTG
GTCATTTTTTGATTGAGGGAGATTTAAATCCTGATAATAGTGATGTGGACAAACTATTTATCCAGTTGGT
ACAAACCTACAATCAATTATTTGAAGAAAACCCTATTAACGCAAGTGGAGTAGATGCTAAAGCGATTCTT
TCTGCACGATTGAGTAAATCAAGACGATTAGAAAATCTCATTGCTCAGCTCCCCGGTGAGAAGAAAAATG
GCTTATTTGGGAATCTCATTGCTTTGTCATTGGGTTTGACCCCTAATTTTAAATCAAATTTTGATTTGGC
AGAAGATGCTAAATTACAGCTTTCAAAAGATACTTACGATGATGATTTAGATAATTTATTGGCGCAAATT
GGAGATCAATATGCTGATTTGTTTTTGGCAGCTAAGAATTTATCAGATGCTATTTTACTTTCAGATATCC
TAAGAGTAAATACTGAAATAACTAAGGCTCCCCTATCAGCTTCAATGATTAAACGCTACGATGAACATCA
TCAAGACTTGACTCTTTTAAAAGCTTTAGTTCGACAACAACTTCCAGAAAAGTATAAAGAAATCTTTTTT
GATCAATCAAAAAACGGATATGCAGGTTATATTGATGGGGGAGCTAGCCAAGAAGAATTTTATAAATTTA
TCAAACCAATTTTAGAAAAAATGGATGGTACTGAGGAATTATTGGTGAAACTAAATCGTGAAGATTTGCT
GCGCAAGCAACGGACCTTTGACAACGGCTCTATTCCCCATCAAATTCACTTGGGTGAGCTGCATGCTATT
TTGAGACGACAAGAAGATTTTTATCCATTTTTAAAAGACAATCGTGAGAAGATTGAAAAAATCTTGACTT
TTCGAATTCCTTATTATGTTGGTCCATTGGCGCGTGGCAATAGTCGTTTTGCATGGATGACTCGGAAGTC
TGAAGAAACAATTACCCCATGGAATTTTGAAGAAGTTGTCGATAAAGGTGCTTCAGCTCAATCATTTATT
GAACGCATGACAAACTTTGATAAAAATCTTCCAAATGAAAAAGTACTACCAAAACATAGTTTGCTTTATG
AGTATTTTACGGTTTATAACGAATTGACAAAGGTCAAATATGTTACTGAAGGAATGCGAAAACCAGCATT
TCTTTCAGGTGAACAGAAGAAAGCCATTGTTGATTTACTCTTCAAAACAAATCGAAAAGTAACCGTTAAG
CAATTAAAAGAAGATTATTTCAAAAAAATAGAATGTTTTGATAGTGTTGAAATTTCAGGAGTTGAAGATA
GATTTAATGCTTCATTAGGTACCTACCATGATTTGCTAAAAATTATTAAAGATAAAGATTTTTTGGATAA
TGAAGAAAATGAAGATATCTTAGAGGATATTGTTTTAACATTGACCTTATTTGAAGATAGGGAGATGATT
GAGGAAAGACTTAAAACATATGCTCACCTCTTTGATGATAAGGTGATGAAACAGCTTAAACGTCGCCGTT
ATACTGGTTGGGGACGTTTGTCTCGAAAATTGATTAATGGTATTAGGGATAAGCAATCTGGCAAAACAAT
ATTAGATTTTTTGAAATCAGATGGTTTTGCCAATCGCAATTTTATGCAGCTGATCCATGATGATAGTTTG
ACATTTAAAGAAGATATTCAAAAAGCACAAGTGTCTGGACAAGGCGATAGTTTACATGAACATATTGCAA
ATTTAGCTGGTAGCCCTGCTATTAAAAAAGGTATTTTACAGACTGTAAAAGTTGTTGATGAATTGGTCAA
AGTAATGGGGCGGCATAAGCCAGAAAATATCGTTATTGAAATGGCACGTGAAAATCAGACAACTCAAAAG
GGCCAGAAAAATTCGCGAGAGCGTATGAAACGAATCGAAGAAGGTATCAAAGAATTAGGAAGTCAGATTC
TTAAAGAGCATCCTGTTGAAAATACTCAATTGCAAAATGAAAAGCTCTATCTCTATTATCTCCAAAATGG
AAGAGACATGTATGTGGACCAAGAATTAGATATTAATCGTTTAAGTGATTATGATGTCGATGCCATTGTT
CCACAAAGTTTCCTTAAAGACGATTCAATAGACAATAAGGTCTTAACGCGTTCTGATAAAAATCGTGGTA
AATCGGATAACGTTCCAAGTGAAGAAGTAGTCAAAAAGATGAAAAACTATTGGAGACAACTTCTAAACGC
CAAGTTAATCACTCAACGTAAGTTTGATAATTTAACGAAAGCTGAACGTGGAGGTTTGAGTGAACTTGAT
AAAGCTGGTTTTATCAAACGCCAATTGGTTGAAACTCGCCAAATCACTAAGCATGTGGCACAAATTTTGG
ATAGTCGCATGAATACTAAATACGATGAAAATGATAAACTTATTCGAGAGGTTAAAGTGATTACCTTAAA
ATCTAAATTAGTTTCTGACTTCCGAAAAGATTTCCAATTCTATAAAGTACGTGAGATTAACAATTACCAT
CATGCCCATGATGCGTATCTAAATGCCGTCGTTGGAACTGCTTTGATTAAGAAATATCCAAAACTTGAAT
CGGAGTTTGTCTATGGTGATTATAAAGTTTATGATGTTCGTAAAATGATTGCTAAGTCTGAGCAAGAAAT
AGGCAAAGCAACCGCAAAATATTTCTTTTACTCTAATATCATGAACTTCTTCAAAACAGAAATTACACTT
GCAAATGGAGAGATTCGCAAACGCCCTCTAATCGAAACTAATGGGGAAACTGGAGAAATTGTCTGGGATA
AAGGGCGAGATTTTGCCACAGTGCGCAAAGTATTGTCCATGCCCCAAGTCAATATTGTCAAGAAAACAGA
AGTACAGACAGGCGGATTCTCCAAGGAGTCAATTTTACCAAAAAGAAATTCGGACAAGCTTATTGCTCGT
AAAAAAGACTGGGATCCAAAAAAATATGGTGGTTTTGATAGTCCAACGGTAGCTTATTCAGTCCTAGTGG
TTGCTAAGGTGGAAAAAGGGAAATCGAAGAAGTTAAAATCCGTTAAAGAGTTACTAGGGATCACAATTAT
GGAAAGAAGTTCCTTTGAAAAAAATCCGATTGACTTTTTAGAAGCTAAAGGATATAAGGAAGTTAAAAAA
GACTTAATCATTAAACTACCTAAATATAGTCTTTTTGAGTTAGAAAACGGTCGTAAACGGATGCTGGCTA
GTGCCGGAGAATTACAAAAAGGAAATGAGCTGGCTCTGCCAAGCAAATATGTGAATTTTTTATATTTAGC
TAGTCATTATGAAAAGTTGAAGGGTAGTCCAGAAGATAACGAACAAAAACAATTGTTTGTGGAGCAGCAT
AAGCATTATTTAGATGAGATTATTGAGCAAATCAGTGAATTTTCTAAGCGTGTTATTTTAGCAGATGCCA
ATTTAGATAAAGTTCTTAGTGCATATAACAAACATAGAGACAAACCAATACGTGAACAAGCAGAAAATAT
TATTCATTTATTTACGTTGACGAATCTTGGAGCTCCCGCTGCTTTTAAATATTTTGATACAACAATTGAT
CGTAAACGATATACGTCTACAAAAGAAGTTTTAGATGCCACTCTTATCCATCAATCCATCACTGGTCTTT
ATGAAACACGCATTGATTTGAGTCAGCTAGGAGGTGACGCCGCCAATAACATCGTTTCCTTTAAGCGGGT
AGCCATTGCCGCCTAAGCTTTGAGACCACGAA
Features (pLannotate 1.2.2; 7 found; start..end, strand, type, name):
    110..214     +  promoter       AmpR promoter: bla
    205..285     -  CDS            int (fragment): INT2_ECOLX - Protein inferred from homology: Swiss-Prot protein existence level 3. Putative integrase believed to be involved in the insertion of antibiotic resistance genes into plasmids and transposons. From Escherichia coli.
    373..429     +  CDS            GmR (fragment): gentamycin acetyltransferase; aacC1; confers resistance to gentamycin
    436..1224    +  CDS            aadA: S3AD_ECOLX - Experimental evidence at protein level: Swiss-Prot protein existence level 1. Mediates bacterial resistance to the antibiotics streptomycin and spectinomycin. From Escherichia coli.
   1398..1986    +  rep_origin     ori: high-copy-number ColE1/pMB1/pBR322/pUC origin of replication
   2169..2218    +  CDS            lacI (fragment): lac repressor; lacI; The lac repressor binds to the lac operator to inhibit transcription in E. coli. This inhibition can be relieved by adding lactose or isopropyl-β-D-thiogalactopyranoside (IPTG).
   2235..6338    +  CDS            dCas9: catalytically dead mutant of the Cas9 endonuclease from the Streptococcus pyogenes Type II CRISPR/Cas system RNA-guided DNA-binding protein that lacks endonuclease activity due to the D10A mutation in the RuvC catalytic domain and the H840A mutation in the HNH catalytic domain
