[The description below was written by a language model from this plasmid's Addgene catalogue record and pLannotate feature annotations shown in this document.]
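Description:
pC0.018 is a Level 0 coding-sequence part from the CyanoGate modular cloning suite, which extends the plant MoClo Golden Gate syntax to cyanobacterial engineering. It is built on the pICH41308 acceptor backbone (about 2.2 kb), the insert having been introduced through BpiI sites that were destroyed in the process. The plasmid is maintained in E. coli at high copy from a ColE1/pUC-type origin and selected with spectinomycin through the aadA adenylyltransferase gene, which sits downstream of a bla-type promoter. The short integrase, gentamicin acetyltransferase and lacI fragments picked up by the annotation are most likely remnants of the resistance cassette's origin and the backbone's construction rather than functional genes.

The payload is a roughly 4.1 kb open reading frame encoding dCas9, the nuclease-dead Streptococcus pyogenes Cas9 carrying the D10A and H840A substitutions, which still binds DNA under guide RNA direction but cannot cleave it. The depositor states that it carries a C-terminal protein degradation tag; the annotated dCas9 feature is slightly shorter than the stated insert, consistent with extra sequence at the end, though the tag's identity is not given. Four single-base changes are recorded in the insert. Their purpose is not stated, but such changes are commonly made in MoClo parts to remove internal Type IIS recognition sites.

As a Level 0 CDS part, the plasmid has no promoter or terminator for dCas9. It is meant to be combined with promoter and terminator parts in a Golden Gate reaction to build a Level 1 transcription unit. A likely application is CRISPR interference-based gene repression, where the degradation tag would limit dCas9 accumulation or speed its turnover, although the record does not describe this use explicitly.
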