Addgene plasmid #119622: pC0.018
Purpose: Level 0 Part. CDS
Depositing lab: Alistair McCormick. Depositing organization: University of Edinburgh. Publication: CyanoGate: A Modular Cloning Suite for Engineering Cyanobacteria Based on the Plant MoClo Syntax. Vasudevan R, Gale GAR, Schiavon AA, Puzorjov A, Malin J, Gillespie MD, Vavitsas K, Zulkower V, Wang B, Howe CJ, Lea-Smith DJ, McCormick AJ. Plant Physiol. 2019 May;180(1):39-55. doi: 10.1104/pp.18.01401. Epub 2019 Feb 28. PubMed 30819783.
Backbone
  Vector backbone: pICH41308
  Backbone size w/o insert (bp): 2247
  Vector type: Synthetic Biology
Growth in bacteria
  Bacterial resistance: Spectinomycin, 50 μg/mL
  Growth temperature: 37°C
  Growth strain: DH5alpha
  Copy number: High Copy
Gene/Insert
  Gene/Insert name: dCas9+deg-tag
  Insert size (bp): 4149
  Mutation: bp 331 C to A , 1237 A to C, 1284 C to T, 2121 C to T
  Cloning method: Restriction Enzyme; 5′ cloning site BpiI (destroyed during cloning); 3′ cloning site BpiI (destroyed during cloning)
  Sequencing primers: 5′ ttgagtgagctgataccgct; 3′ GTCTCATGAGCGGATACATATTTGAATG
Terms and licenses: Academic/Nonprofit Terms; Industry Terms: Not Available to Industry
Depositor comments: dCas9 with a C-terminal protein degradation tag (CDS). Please visit https://www.biorxiv.org/content/10.1101/426700v1 for bioRxiv preprint.
How to cite: pC0.018 was a gift from Alistair McCormick (Addgene plasmid # 119622 ; http://n2t.net/addgene:119622 ; RRID:Addgene_119622)
