>Addgene plasmid #119622 | pC0.018 | depositor partial sequence | sequence record 226138 | dCas9+deg-tag
GATAAGAAATACTCAATAGGCTTAGCTATCGGCACAAATAGCGTCGGATGGGCGGTGATCACTGATGAAT
ATAAGGTTCCGTCTAAAAAGTTCAAGGTTCTGGGAAATACAGACCGCCACAGTATCAAAAAAAATCTTAT
AGGGGCTCTTTTATTTGACAGTGGAGAGACAGCGGAAGCGACTCGTCTCAAACGGACAGCTCGTAGAAGG
TATACACGTCGGAAGAATCGTATTTGTTATCTACAGGAGATTTTTTCAAATGAGATGGCGAAAGTAGATG
ATAGTTTCTTTCATCGACTTGAAGAGTCTTTTTTGGTGGAAGAAGATAAGAAGCATGAACGTCATCCTAT
TTTTGGAAATATAGTAGATGAAGTTGCTTATCATGAGAAATATCCAACTATCTATCATCTGCGAAAAAAA
TTGGTAGATTCTACTGATAAAGCGGATTTGCGCTTAATCTATTTGGCCTTAGCGCATATGATTAAGTTTC
GTGGTCATTTTTTGATTGAGGGAGATTTAAATCCTGATAATAGTGATGTGGACAAACTATTTATCCAGTT
GGTACAAACCTACAATCAATTATTTGAAGAAAACCCTATTAACGCAAGTGGAGTAGATGCTAAAGCGATT
CTTTCTGCACGATTGAGTAAATCAAGACGATTAGAAAATCTCATTGCTCAGCTCCCCGGTGAGAAGAAAA
ATGGCTTATTTGGGAATCTCATTGCTTTGTCATTGGGTTTGACCCCTAATTTTAAATCAAATTTTGATTT
GGCAGAAGATGCTAAATTACAGCTTTCAAAAGATACTTACGATGATGATTTAGATAATTTATTGGCGCAA
ATTGGAGATCAATATGCTGATTTGTTTTTGGCAGCTAAGAATTTATCAGATGCTATTTTACTTTCAGATA
TCCTAAGAGTAAATACTGAAATAACTAAGGCTCCCCTATCAGCTTCAATGATTAAACGCTACGATGAACA
TCATCAAGACTTGACTCTTTTAAAAGCTTTAGTTCGACAACAACTTCCAGAAAAGTATAAAGAAATCTTT
TTTGATCAATCAAAAAACGGATATGCAGGTTATATTGATGGGGGAGCTAGCCAAGAAGAATTTTATAAAT
TTATCAAACCAATTTTAGAAAAAATGGATGGTACTGAGGAATTATTGGTGAAACTAAATCGTGAAGATTT
GCTGCGCAAGCAACGGACCTTTGACAACGGCTCTATTCCCCATCAAATTCACTTGGGTGAGCTGCATGCT
ATTTTGAGACGACAAGAAGATTTTTATCCATTTTTAAAAGACAATCGTGAGAAGATTGAAAAAATCTTGA
CTTTTCGAATTCCTTATTATGTTGGTCCATTGGCGCGTGGCAATAGTCGTTTTGCATGGATGACTCGGAA
GTCTGAAGAAACAATTACCCCATGGAATTTTGAAGAAGTTGTCGATAAAGGTGCTTCAGCTCAATCATTT
ATTGAACGCATGACAAACTTTGATAAAAATCTTCCAAATGAAAAAGTACTACCAAAACATAGTTTGCTTT
ATGAGTATTTTACGGTTTATAACGAATTGACAAAGGTCAAATATGTTACTGAAGGAATGCGAAAACCAGC
ATTTCTTTCAGGTGAACAGAAGAAAGCCATTGTTGATTTACTCTTCAAAACAAATCGAAAAGTAACCGTT
AAGCAATTAAAAGAAGATTATTTCAAAAAAATAGAATGTTTTGATAGTGTTGAAATTTCAGGAGTTGAAG
ATAGATTTAATGCTTCATTAGGTACCTACCATGATTTGCTAAAAATTATTAAAGATAAAGATTTTTTGGA
TAATGAAGAAAATGAAGATATCTTAGAGGATATTGTTTTAACATTGACCTTATTTGAAGATAGGGAGATG
ATTGAGGAAAGACTTAAAACATATGCTCACCTCTTTGATGATAAGGTGATGAAACAGCTTAAACGTCGCC
GTTATACTGGTTGGGGACGTTTGTCTCGAAAATTGATTAATGGTATTAGGGATAAGCAATCTGGCAAAAC
AATATTAGATTTTTTGAAATCAGATGGTTTTGCCAATCGCAATTTTATGCAGCTGATCCATGATGATAGT
TTGACATTTAAAGAAGATATTCAAAAAGCACAAGTGTCTGGACAAGGCGATAGTTTACATGAACATATTG
CAAATTTAGCTGGTAGCCCTGCTATTAAAAAAGGTATTTTACAGACTGTAAAAGTTGTTGATGAATTGGT
CAAAGTAATGGGGCGGCATAAGCCAGAAAATATCGTTATTGAAATGGCACGTGAAAATCAGACAACTCAA
AAGGGCCAGAAAAATTCGCGAGAGCGTATGAAACGAATCGAAGAAGGTATCAAAGAATTAGGAAGTCAGA
TTCTTAAAGAGCATCCTGTTGAAAATACTCAATTGCAAAATGAAAAGCTCTATCTCTATTATCTCCAAAA
TGGAAGAGACATGTATGTGGACCAAGAATTAGATATTAATCGTTTAAGTGATTATGATGTCGATGCCATT
GTTCCACAAAGTTTCCTTAAAGACGATTCAATAGACAATAAGGTCTTAACGCGTTCTGATAAAAATCGTG
GTAAATCGGATAACGTTCCAAGTGAAGAAGTAGTCAAAAAGATGAAAAACTATTGGAGACAACTTCTAAA
CGCCAAGTTAATCACTCAACGTAAGTTTGATAATTTAACGAAAGCTGAACGTGGAGGTTTGAGTGAACTT
GATAAAGCTGGTTTTATCAAACGCCAATTGGTTGAAACTCGCCAAATCACTAAGCATGTGGCACAAATTT
TGGATAGTCGCATGAATACTAAATACGATGAAAATGATAAACTTATTCGAGAGGTTAAAGTGATTACCTT
AAAATCTAAATTAGTTTCTGACTTCCGAAAAGATTTCCAATTCTATAAAGTACGTGAGATTAACAATTAC
CATCATGCCCATGATGCGTATCTAAATGCCGTCGTTGGAACTGCTTTGATTAAGAAATATCCAAAACTTG
AATCGGAGTTTGTCTATGGTGATTATAAAGTTTATGATGTTCGTAAAATGATTGCTAAGTCTGAGCAAGA
AATAGGCAAAGCAACCGCAAAATATTTCTTTTACTCTAATATCATGAACTTCTTCAAAACAGAAATTACA
CTTGCAAATGGAGAGATTCGCAAACGCCCTCTAATCGAAACTAATGGGGAAACTGGAGAAATTGTCTGGG
ATAAAGGGCGAGATTTTGCCACAGTGCGCAAAGTATTGTCCATGCCCCAAGTCAATATTGTCAAGAAAAC
AGAAGTACAGACAGGCGGATTCTCCAAGGAGTCAATTTTACCAAAAAGAAATTCGGACAAGCTTATTGCT
CGTAAAAAAGACTGGGATCCAAAAAAATATGGTGGTTTTGATAGTCCAACGGTAGCTTATTCAGTCCTAG
TGGTTGCTAAGGTGGAAAAAGGGAAATCGAAGAAGTTAAAATCCGTTAAAGAGTTACTAGGGATCACAAT
TATGGAAAGAAGTTCCTTTGAAAAAAATCCGATTGACTTTTTAGAAGCTAAAGGATATAAGGAAGTTAAA
AAAGACTTAATCATTAAACTACCTAAATATAGTCTTTTTGAGTTAGAAAACGGTCGTAAACGGATGCTGG
CTAGTGCCGGAGAATTACAAAAAGGAAATGAGCTGGCTCTGCCAAGCAAATATGTGAATTTTTTATATTT
AGCTAGTCATTATGAAAAGTTGAAGGGTAGTCCAGAAGATAACGAACAAAAACAATTGTTTGTGGAGCAG
CATAAGCATTATTTAGATGAGATTATTGAGCAAATCAGTGAATTTTCTAAGCGTGTTATTTTAGCAGATG
CCAATTTAGATAAAGTTCTTAGTGCATATAACAAACATAGAGACAAACCAATACGTGAACAAGCAGAAAA
TATTATTCATTTATTTACGTTGACGAATCTTGGAGCTCCCGCTGCTTTTAAATATTTTGATACAACAATT
GATCGTAAACGATATACGTCTACAAAAGAAGTTTTAGATGCCACTCTTATCCATCAATCCATCACTGGTC
TTTATGAAACACGCATTGATTTGAGTCAGCTAGGAGGTGACGCCGCCAATAACATCGTTTCCTTTAAGCG
GGTAGCCATTGCCGCCTAA
